>Addgene plasmid #139254 | pPD1019 TRE3GV DsRedExpress2 in TU2 | addgene full sequence | sequence record 325170 | Addgene NGS Result
GACGGATCGGGAGATCGAAGACGGGCAAAACCGATGTTGACGGACTAATCCTGACAAGATCAGGCCCTTT
CATCTTCACTCGAGTTTACTCCCTATCAGTGATAGAGAACGTATGAAGAGTTTACTCCCTATCAGTGATA
GAGAACGTATGCAGACTTTACTCCCTATCAGTGATAGAGAACGTATAAGGAGTTTACTCCCTATCAGTGA
TAGAGAACGTATGACCAGTTTACTCCCTATCAGTGATAGAGAACGTATCTACAGTTTACTCCCTATCAGT
GATAGAGAACGTATATCCAGTTTACTCCCTATCAGTGATAGAGAACGTATGTCGAGGTAGGCGTGTACGG
TGGGCGCCTATAAAAGCAGAGCTCGTTTAGTGAACCGTCAGATCGCCTGGAGCAATTCCACAACACTTTT
GTCTTATACTTCTCTGGCTAACTAGAGAACCCACTGCTTACTGGCTTATCGAAATTAATACGACTCACTA
TAGGGAGTCCCAAGCTGGCTAGCGCCACCATGGATAGCACTGAGAACGTCATCAAGCCCTTCATGCGCTT
CAAGGTGCACATGGAGGGCTCCGTGAACGGCCACGAGTTCGAGATCGAGGGCGAGGGCGAGGGCAAGCCC
TACGAGGGCACCCAGACCGCCAAGCTCCAGGTGACCAAGGGCGGCCCCCTGCCCTTCGCCTGGGACATCC
TGTCCCCCCAGTTCCAGTACGGCTCCAAGGTGTACGTGAAGCACCCCGCCGACATCCCCGACTACAAGAA
GCTGTCCTTCCCCGAGGGCTTCAAGTGGGAGCGCGTGATGAACTTCGAGGACGGCGGCGTGGTGACCGTG
ACCCAGGACTCCTCCCTCCAGGACGGCACCTTCATCTACCACGTGAAGTTCATCGGCGTGAACTTCCCCT
CCGACGGCCCCGTAATGCAGAAGAAAACTCTGGGCTGGGAGCCCTCCACCGAGCGCCTGTACCCCCGCGA
CGGCGTGCTGAAGGGCGAGATCCACAAGGCGCTGAAGCTGAAGGGCGGCGGCCACTACCTGGTGGAGTTC
AAGTCAATCTACATGGCCAAGAAGCCCGTGAAGCTGCCCGGCTACTACTACGTGGACTCCAAGCTGGACA
TCACCTCCCACAACGAGGACTACACCGTGGTGGAGCAGTACGAGCGCGCCGAGGCCCGCCACCACCTGTT
CCAGTAGGCGGCCGCTCGAGTCTAGAGGGCCCGTTTAAACCCGCTGATCAGCCTCGACTGTGCCTTCTAG
TTGCCAGCCATCTGTTGTTTGCCCCTCCCCCGTGCCTTCCTTGACCCTGGAAGGTGCCACTCCCACTGTC
CTTTCCTAATAAAATGAGGAAATTGCATCGCATTGTCTGAGTAGGTGTCATTCTATTCTGGGGGGTGGGG
TGGGGCAGGACAGCAAGGGGGAGGATTGGGAAGTCAATAGCAGGCATGCTGGGGATGCGGTGGGCTCTAT
GGCTTCTGAGGCAGGTCGAAGAACTATTTCCTGGCTGTTACGCGAGCGCATCGCGATAAGCTCTAGAGGG
ACAGCCCCCCCCCAAAGCCCCCAGGGATGTAATTACGTCCCTCCCCCGCTAGGGGGCAGCAGCGAGCCGC
CCGGGGCTCCGCTCCGGTCCGGCGCTCCCCCCGCATCCCCGAGCCGGCAGCGTGCGGGGACAGCCCGGGC
ACGGGGAAGGTGGCACGGGATCGCTTTCCTCTGAACGCTTCTCGCTGCTCTTTGAGCCTGCAGACACCTG
GGGGGATACGGGGAAAAAGCTTTAGGCTGAAAGAGAGATTTAGAATGACAGAATCATAGAACGGCCTGCG
TACGGATGGGGCTCTAGCTCTAGAGCTTGATATCGAATTCCTGCAGCCCCGCTAGAGGGACAGCCCCCCC
CCAAAGCCCCCAGGGATGTAATTACGTCCCTCCCCCGCTAGGGGGCAGCAGCGAGCCGCCCGGGGCTCCG
CTCCGGTCCGGCGCTCCCCCCGCATCCCCGAGCCGGCAGCGTGCGGGGACAGCCCGGGCACGGGGAAGGT
GGCACGGGATCGCTTTCCTCTGAACGCTTCTCGCTGCTCTTTGAGCCTGCAGACACCTGGGGGGATACGG
GGAAAAAGCTTTAGGCTGAAAGAGAGATTTAGAATGACAGAATCATAGAACGGCCTGGGCGCGCCTGGTG
GCGAACGATCAACAGACGGGAGAGGACTAAAGTCTTCGCTGACAGCGACCGGACTCTAGGGGGTATCCCC
[124 nt withheld, positions 2241-2364]
C
[91 nt withheld, positions 2366-2456]
A
[49 nt withheld, positions 2458-2506]
CCTTTGACGTTGGAGTCCACGTTCTTT
[37 nt withheld, positions 2534-2570]
ACCCTATCTCGGTCTATTCTTTTGATTTATAAGGGATTTTGCCGATTTCGGCCTATTGGTTAAAAAATGA
GCTGATTTAACAAAAATTTAACGCGAATTAATTCTGTGGAATGTGTGTCAGTTAGGCTCAATTAGTCAGC
AACCATAGTCCCGCCCCTAACTCCGCCCATCCCGCCCCTAACTCCGCCCAGTTCCGCCCATTCTCCGCCC
CATGGCTGACTAATTTTTTTTATTTATGCAGAGGCCGAGGCCGCCTCTGCCTCTGAGCTATTCCAGAAGT
AGTGAGGAGGCTTTTTTGGAGGCCTAGGCTTTTGCAAAAAGCTCCCGGGAGCTTGTATATCCATTTTCGG
AGGTTGGGCTTCGGAATCGTTTTCCGGGACGCCGGCTGGATGATCCTCCAGCGCGGGGATCTCATGCTGG
AGTTCTTCGCCCACCCCAACTTGTTTATTGCAGCTTATAATGGTTACAAATAAAGCAATAGCATCACAAA
TTTCACAAATAAAGCATTTTTTTCACTGCATTCTAGTTGTGGTTTGTCCAAACTCATCAATGTATCTTAT
CATGTCTGTATACCGTCGACCTCTAGCTAGAGCTTGGCGTAATCATGGTCATAGCTGTTTCCTGTGTGAA
ATTGTTATCCGCTCACAATTCCACACAACATACGAGCCGGAAGCATAAAGTGTAAAGCCTGGGGTGCCTA
ATGAGTGAGCTAACTCACATTAATTGCGTTGCGCTCACTGCCCGCTTTCCAGTCGGGAAACCTGTCGTGC
CAGCTGCATTAATGAATCGGCCAACGCGCGGGGAGAGGCGGTTTGCGTATTGGGCGCTCTTCCGCTTCCT
CGCTCACTGACTCGCTGCGCTCGGTCGTTCGGCTGCGGCGAGCGGTATCAGCTCACTCAAAGGCGGTAAT
ACGGTTATCCACAGAATCAGGGGATAACGCAGGAAAGAACATGTGAGCAAAAGGCCAGCAAAAGGCCAGG
AACCGTAAAAAGGCCGCGTTGCTGGCGTTTTTCCATAGGCTCCGCCCCCCTGACGAGCATCACAAAAATC
GACGCTCAAGTCAGAGGTGGCGAAACCCGACAGGACTATAAAGATACCAGGCGTTTCCCCCTGGAAGCTC
CCTCGTGCGCTCTCCTGTTCCGACCCTGCCGCTTACCGGATACCTGTCCGCCTTTCTCCCTTCGGGAAGC
GTGGCGCTTTCTCATAGCTCACGCTGTAGGTATCTCAGTTCGGTGTAGGTCGTTCGCTCCAAGCTGGGCT
GTGTGCACGAACCCCCCGTTCAGCCCGACCGCTGCGCCTTATCCGGTAACTATCGTCTTGAGTCCAACCC
GGTAAGACACGACTTATCGCCACTGGCAGCAGCCACTGGTAACAGGATTAGCAGAGCGAGGTATGTAGGC
GGTGCTACAGAGTTCTTGAAGTGGTGGCCTAACTACGGCTACACTAGAAGAACAGTATTTGGTATCTGCG
CTCTGCTGAAGCCAGTTACCTTCGGAAAAAGAGTTGGTAGCTCTTGATCCGGCAAACAAACCACCGCTGG
TAGCGGTGGTTTTTTTGTTTGCAAGCAGCAGATTACGCGCAGAAAAAAAGGATCTCAAGAAGATCCTTTG
ATCTTTTCTACGGGGTCTGACGCTCAGTGGAACGAAAACTCACGTTAAGGGATTTTGGTCATGAGATTAT
CAAAAAGGATCTTCACCTAGATCCTTTTAAATTAAAAATGAAGTTTTAAATCAATCTAAAGTATATATGA
GTAAACTTGGTCTGACAGTTACCAATGCTTAATCAGTGAGGCACCTATCTCAGCGATCTGTCTATTTCGT
TCATCCATAGTTGCCTGACTCCCCGTCGTGTAGATAACTACGATACGGGAGGGCTTACCATCTGGCCCCA
GTGCTGCAATGATACCGCGAGATCCACGCTCACCGGCTCCAGATTTATCAGCAATAAACCAGCCAGCCGG
AAGGGCCGAGCGCAGAAGTGGTCCTGCAACTTTATCCGCCTCCATCCAGTCTATTAATTGTTGCCGGGAA
GCTAGAGTAAGTAGTTCGCCAGTTAATAGTTTGCGCAACGTTGTTGCCATTGCTACAGGCATCGTGGTGT
CACGCTCGTCGTTTGGTATGGCTTCATTCAGCTCCGGTTCCCAACGATCAAGGCGAGTTACATGATCCCC
CATGTTGTGCAAAAAAGCGGTTAGCTCCTTCGGTCCTCCGATCGTTGTCAGAAGTAAGTTGGCCGCAGTG
TTATCACTCATGGTTATGGCAGCACTGCATAATTCTCTTACTGTCATGCCATCCGTAAGATGCTTTTCTG
TGACTGGTGAGTACTCAACCAAGTCATTCTGAGAATAGTGTATGCGGCGACCGAGTTGCTCTTGCCCGGC
GTCAATACGGGATAATACCGCGCCACATAGCAGAACTTTAAAAGTGCTCATCATTGGAAAACGTTCTTCG
GGGCGAAAACTCTCAAGGATCTTACCGCTGTTGAGATCCAGTTCGATGTAACCCACTCGTGCACCCAACT
GATCTTCAGCATCTTTTACTTTCACCAGCGTTTCTGGGTGAGCAAAAACAGGAAGGCAAAATGCCGCAAA
AAAGGGAATAAGGGCGACACGGAAATGTTGAATACTCATACTCTTCCTTTTTCAATATTATTGAAGCATT
TATCAGGGTTATTGTCTCATGAGCGGATACATATTTGAATGTATTTAGAAAAATAAACAAATAGGGGTTC
CGCGCACATTTCCCCGAAAAGTGCCACCTGACGTC
Features (pLannotate 1.2.2; 18 found; start..end, strand, type, name):
     82..431     +  promoter       TRE3GV promoter: 3rd-generation Tet-responsive promoter that can be activated by binding of Tet-On® 3G, optimized for retroviral and lentiviral vectors
    431..460     +  LTR            5' LTR (truncated) (fragment): truncated 5' long terminal repeat (LTR) from HIV-1
    476..494     +  promoter       T7 promoter: promoter for bacteriophage T7 RNA polymerase
    520..1194    +  CDS            DsRed-Express2: DsRed-Express2 is a basic (constitutively fluorescent) orange fluorescent protein published in 2008, derived from Discosoma sp.. It is reported to be a rapidly-maturing protein.
   1248..1359    +  polyA_signal   bGH poly(A) signal: bovine growth hormone polyadenylation signal
   1844..1869    -  misc_feature   MCS (fragment): pBluescript multiple cloning site
   2241..2669    +  rep_origin     f1 ori (sequence partly withheld): f1 bacteriophage origin of replication; arrow indicates direction of (+) strand synthesis
   2674..2696    +  promoter       SV40 promoter (fragment): SV40 enhancer and early promoter
   2697..2888    +  promoter       SV40 promoter: SV40 early promoter
   2915..3013    +  CDS            ble (fragment): BLE_KLEPN - Experimental evidence at protein level: Swiss-Prot protein existence level 1. Binding protein with a strong affinity to the bleomycin family of antibiotics. Binds to CL990; an antimitotic-antibiotic compound. From Klebsiella pneumoniae.
   3008..3129    +  polyA_signal   SV40 poly(A) signal: SV40 polyadenylation signal
   3202..3218    -  protein_bind   lac operator: The lac repressor binds to the lac operator to inhibit transcription in E. coli. This inhibition can be relieved by adding lactose or isopropyl-β-D-thiogalactopyranoside (IPTG). lac repressor encoded by lacI
   3226..3256    -  promoter       lac promoter: promoter for the E. coli lac operon
   3271..3292    -  protein_bind   CAP binding site: CAP binding activates transcription in the presence of cAMP. E. coli catabolite activator protein
   3305..3397    -  CDS            lacI (fragment): lac repressor; lacI; The lac repressor binds to the lac operator to inhibit transcription in E. coli. This inhibition can be relieved by adding lactose or isopropyl-β-D-thiogalactopyranoside (IPTG).
   3580..4168    -  rep_origin     ori: high-copy-number ColE1/pMB1/pBR322/pUC origin of replication
   4339..5199    -  CDS            AmpR: β-lactamase; bla; confers resistance to ampicillin, carbenicillin, and related antibiotics
   5200..5304    -  promoter       AmpR promoter: bla
