[The description below was written by a language model from this plasmid's Addgene catalogue record and pLannotate feature annotations shown in this document.]
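Description:
pPD1019 TRE3GV DsRedExpress2 in TU2 is a 5.3 kb mammalian expression plasmid for synthetic biology, built on a pcDNA-derived Golden Gate backbone (pPD005) and described as occupying the second transcription-unit position vector (TUPV2) of a modular assembly scheme. It is maintained in E. coli at high copy from a ColE1/pUC-type origin and selected with ampicillin through the AmpR β-lactamase gene and its own promoter. An f1 origin is also present. Downstream of it the backbone retains an SV40 early promoter and SV40 poly(A) signal, but only a short fragment of a bleomycin-family resistance gene is annotated between them, so the plasmid does not appear to carry a functional mammalian selection marker. Small lac promoter/operator, CAP site, lacI and multiple-cloning-site fragments are backbone remnants.

The payload is a single inducible reporter unit. The TRE3GV promoter, a third-generation tetracycline-responsive promoter activated when a Tet-On 3G-type transactivator binds in the presence of doxycycline, drives DsRed-Express2, a rapidly maturing, constitutively fluorescent protein derived from Discosoma DsRed. The coding sequence was inserted between NheI and NotI sites, both preserved, and transcription terminates at a bovine growth hormone polyadenylation signal. A very short match to the truncated HIV-1 5′ LTR sits immediately after the promoter. A T7 promoter lies just upstream of the coding sequence. No transactivator is encoded here, so it must be supplied from another construct or cell line. The plasmid would serve as a fluorescent readout of Tet-regulated transcription and as a part for assembling multi-unit genetic circuits, although the record gives no further detail on its intended application.
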