Addgene plasmid #139254: pPD1019 TRE3GV DsRedExpress2 in TU2
Purpose: TRE3GV promoter and DsRedExpress2 in TUPV2
Depositing lab: Joshua Leonard.
Backbone
  Vector backbone: pPD005 pcDNA Golden Gate
  Vector type: Mammalian Expression, Synthetic Biology
Growth in bacteria
  Bacterial resistance: Ampicillin, 100 μg/mL
  Growth temperature: 37°C
  Growth strain: DH5alpha
  Copy number: High Copy
Gene/Insert
  Gene/Insert name: DsRedExpress2
  Species: Synthetic
  Promoter: TRE3GV
  Cloning method: Restriction Enzyme; 5′ cloning site NheI (not destroyed); 3′ cloning site NotI (not destroyed)
Terms and licenses: Academic/Nonprofit Terms; Industry Terms: Not Available to Industry
Depositor comments: Leonard Lab plasmid reference number: L1573
How to cite: pPD1019 TRE3GV DsRedExpress2 in TU2 was a gift from Joshua Leonard (Addgene plasmid # 139254 ; http://n2t.net/addgene:139254 ; RRID:Addgene_139254)
