>Addgene plasmid #139254 | pPD1019 TRE3GV DsRedExpress2 in TU2 | depositor partial sequence | sequence record 269343 | DsRedExpress2
ATGGATAGCACTGAGAACGTCATCAAGCCCTTCATGCGCTTCAAGGTGCACATGGAGGGCTCCGTGAACG
GCCACGAGTTCGAGATCGAGGGCGAGGGCGAGGGCAAGCCCTACGAGGGCACCCAGACCGCCAAGCTCCA
GGTGACCAAGGGCGGCCCCCTGCCCTTCGCCTGGGACATCCTGTCCCCCCAGTTCCAGTACGGCTCCAAG
GTGTACGTGAAGCACCCCGCCGACATCCCCGACTACAAGAAGCTGTCCTTCCCCGAGGGCTTCAAGTGGG
AGCGCGTGATGAACTTCGAGGACGGCGGCGTGGTGACCGTGACCCAGGACTCCTCCCTCCAGGACGGCAC
CTTCATCTACCACGTGAAGTTCATCGGCGTGAACTTCCCCTCCGACGGCCCCGTAATGCAGAAGAAAACT
CTGGGCTGGGAGCCCTCCACCGAGCGCCTGTACCCCCGCGACGGCGTGCTGAAGGGCGAGATCCACAAGG
CGCTGAAGCTGAAGGGCGGCGGCCACTACCTGGTGGAGTTCAAGTCAATCTACATGGCCAAGAAGCCCGT
GAAGCTGCCCGGCTACTACTACGTGGACTCCAAGCTGGACATCACCTCCCACAACGAGGACTACACCGTG
GTGGAGCAGTACGAGCGCGCCGAGGCCCGCCACCACCTGTTCCAGTAG
